>Addgene plasmid #162004 | pLKO.1 Puro shRNA INPP5E KD1 | addgene full sequence | sequence record 320557 | Addgene NGS Result
TTTTTGAATTCTCGACCTCGAGACAAATGGCAGTATTCATCCACAATTTTAAAAGAAAAGGGGGGATTGG
GGGGTACAGTGCAGGGGAAAGAATAGTAGACATAATAGCAACAGACATACAAACTAAAGAATTACAAAAA
CAAATTACAAAAATTCAAAATTTTCGGGTTTATTACAGGGACAGCAGAGATCCACTTTGGCCGCGGCTCG
AGGGGGTTGGGGTTGCGCCTTTTCCAAGGCAGCCCTGGGTTTGCGCAGGGACGCGGCTGCTCTGGGCGTG
GTTCCGGGAAACGCAGCGGCGCCGACCCTGGGTCTCGCACATTCTTCACGTCCGTTCGCAGCGTCACCCG
GATCTTCGCCGCTACCCTTGTGGGCCCCCCGGCGACGCTTCCTGCTCCGCCCCTAAGTCGGGAAGGTTCC
TTGCGGTTCGCGGCGTGCCGGACGTGACAAACGGAAGCCGCACGTCTCACTAGTACCCTCGCAGACGGAC
AGCGCCAGGGAGCAATGGCAGCGCGCCGACCGCGATGGGCTGTGGCCAATAGCGGCTGCTCAGCAGGGCG
CGCCGAGAGCAGCGGCCGGGAAGGGGCGGTGCGGGAGGCGGGGTGTGGGGCGGTAGTGTGGGCCCTGTTC
CTGCCCGCGCGGTGTTCCGCATTCTGCAAGCCTCCGGAGCGCACGTCGGCAGTCGGCTCCCTCGTTGACC
GAATCACCGACCTCTCTCCCCAGGGGGATCCACCGGAGCTTACCATGACCGAGTACAAGCCCACGGTGCG
CCTCGCCACCCGCGACGACGTCCCCAGGGCCGTACGCACCCTCGCCGCCGCGTTCGCCGACTACCCCGCC
ACGCGCCACACCGTCGATCCGGACCGCCACATCGAGCGGGTCACCGAGCTGCAAGAACTCTTCCTCACGC
GCGTCGGGCTCGACATCGGCAAGGTGTGGGTCGCGGACGACGGCGCCGCGGTGGCGGTCTGGACCACGCC
GGAGAGCGTCGAAGCGGGGGCGGTGTTCGCCGAGATCGGCCCGCGCATGGCCGAGTTGAGCGGTTCCCGG
CTGGCCGCGCAGCAACAGATGGAAGGCCTCCTGGCGCCGCACCGGCCCAAGGAGCCCGCGTGGTTCCTGG
CCACCGTCGGCGTCTCGCCCGACCACCAGGGCAAGGGTCTGGGCAGCGCCGTCGTGCTCCCCGGAGTGGA
GGCGGCCGAGCGCGCCGGGGTGCCCGCCTTCCTGGAGACCTCCGCGCCCCGCAACCTCCCCTTCTACGAG
CGGCTCGGCTTCACCGTCACCGCCGACGTCGAGGTGCCCGAAGGACCGCGCACCTGGTGCATGACCCGCA
AGCCCGGTGCCTGACGCCCGCCCCACGACCCGCAGCGCCCGACCGAAAGGAGCGCACGACCCCATGCATC
GGTACCTTTAAGACCAATGACTTACAAGGCAGCTGTAGATCTTAGCCACTTTTTAAAAGAAAAGGGGGGA
CTGGAAGGGCTAATTCACTCCCAACGAAGACAAGATCTGCTTTTTGCTTGTACTGGGTCTCTCTGGTTAG
ACCAGATCTGAGCCTGGGAGCTCTCTGGCTAACTAGGGAACCCACTGCTTAAGCCTCAATAAAGCTTGCC
TTGAGTGCTTCAAGTAGTGTGTGCCCGTCTGTTGTGTGACTCTGGTAACTAGAGATCCCTCAGACCCTTT
TAGTCAGTGTGGAAAATCTCTAGCAGTAGTAGTTCATGTCATCTTATTATTCAGTATTTATAACTTGCAA
AGAAATGAATATCAGAGAGTGAGAGGAACTTGTTTATTGCAGCTTATAATGGTTACAAATAAAGCAATAG
CATCACAAATTTCACAAATAAAGCATTTTTTTCACTGCATTCTAGTTGTGGTTTGTCCAAACTCATCAAT
GTATCTTATCATGTCTGGCTCTAGCTATCCCGCCCCTAACTCCGCCCATCCCGCCCCTAACTCCGCCCAG
TTCCGCCCATTCTCCGCCCCATGGCTGACTAATTTTTTTTATTTATGCAGAGGCCGAGGCCGCCTCGGCC
TCTGAGCTATTCCAGAAGTAGTGAGGAGGCTTTTTTGGAGGCCTAGGGACGTACCCAATTCGCCCTATAG
TGAGTCGTATTACGCGCGCTCACTGGCCGTCGTTTTACAACGTCGTGACTGGGAAAACCCTGGCGTTACC
CAACTTAATCGCCTTGCAGCACATCCCCCTTTCGCCAGCTGGCGTAATAGCGAAGAGGCCCGCACCGATC
GCCCTTCCCAACAGTTGCGCAGCCTGAATGGCGAATGGG
[124 nt withheld, positions 2280-2403]
C
[91 nt withheld, positions 2405-2495]
A
[49 nt withheld, positions 2497-2545]
CCTTTGACGTTGGAGTCCACGTTCTTT
[37 nt withheld, positions 2573-2609]
ACCCTATCTCGGTCTATTCTTTTGATTTATAAGGGATTTTGCCGATTTCGGCCTATTGGTTAAAAAATGA
GCTGATTTAACAAAAATTTAACGCGAATTTTAACAAAATATTAACGCTTACAATTTAGGTGGCACTTTTC
GGGGAAATGTGCGCGGAACCCCTATTTGTTTATTTTTCTAAATACATTCAAATATGTATCCGCTCATGAG
ACAATAACCCTGATAAATGCTTCAATAATATTGAAAAAGGAAGAGTATGAGTATTCAACATTTCCGTGTC
GCCCTTATTCCCTTTTTTGCGGCATTTTGCCTTCCTGTTTTTGCTCACCCAGAAACGCTGGTGAAAGTAA
AAGATGCTGAAGATCAGTTGGGTGCACGAGTGGGTTACATCGAACTGGATCTCAACAGCGGTAAGATCCT
TGAGAGTTTTCGCCCCGAAGAACGTTTTCCAATGATGAGCACTTTTAAAGTTCTGCTATGTGGCGCGGTA
TTATCCCGTATTGACGCCGGGCAAGAGCAACTCGGTCGCCGCATACACTATTCTCAGAATGACTTGGTTG
AGTACTCACCAGTCACAGAAAAGCATCTTACGGATGGCATGACAGTAAGAGAATTATGCAGTGCTGCCAT
AACCATGAGTGATAACACTGCGGCCAACTTACTTCTGACAACGATCGGAGGACCGAAGGAGCTAACCGCT
TTTTTGCACAACATGGGGGATCATGTAACTCGCCTTGATCGTTGGGAACCGGAGCTGAATGAAGCCATAC
CAAACGACGAGCGTGACACCACGATGCCTGTAGCAATGGCAACAACGTTGCGCAAACTATTAACTGGCGA
ACTACTTACTCTAGCTTCCCGGCAACAATTAATAGACTGGATGGAGGCGGATAAAGTTGCAGGACCACTT
CTGCGCTCGGCCCTTCCGGCTGGCTGGTTTATTGCTGATAAATCTGGAGCCGGTGAGCGTGGGTCTCGCG
GTATCATTGCAGCACTGGGGCCAGATGGTAAGCCCTCCCGTATCGTAGTTATCTACACGACGGGGAGTCA
GGCAACTATGGATGAACGAAATAGACAGATCGCTGAGATAGGTGCCTCACTGATTAAGCATTGGTAACTG
TCAGACCAAGTTTACTCATATATACTTTAGATTGATTTAAAACTTCATTTTTAATTTAAAAGGATCTAGG
TGAAGATCCTTTTTGATAATCTCATGACCAAAATCCCTTAACGTGAGTTTTCGTTCCACTGAGCGTCAGA
CCCCGTAGAAAAGATCAAAGGATCTTCTTGAGATCCTTTTTTTCTGCGCGTAATCTGCTGCTTGCAAACA
AAAAAACCACCGCTACCAGCGGTGGTTTGTTTGCCGGATCAAGAGCTACCAACTCTTTTTCCGAAGGTAA
CTGGCTTCAGCAGAGCGCAGATACCAAATACTGTTCTTCTAGTGTAGCCGTAGTTAGGCCACCACTTCAA
GAACTCTGTAGCACCGCCTACATACCTCGCTCTGCTAATCCTGTTACCAGTGGCTGCTGCCAGTGGCGAT
AAGTCGTGTCTTACCGGGTTGGACTCAAGACGATAGTTACCGGATAAGGCGCAGCGGTCGGGCTGAACGG
GGGGTTCGTGCACACAGCCCAGCTTGGAGCGAACGACCTACACCGAACTGAGATACCTACAGCGTGAGCT
ATGAGAAAGCGCCACGCTTCCCGAAGGGAGAAAGGCGGACAGGTATCCGGTAAGCGGCAGGGTCGGAACA
GGAGAGCGCACGAGGGAGCTTCCAGGGGGAAACGCCTGGTATCTTTATAGTCCTGTCGGGTTTCGCCACC
TCTGACTTGAGCGTCGATTTTTGTGATGCTCGTCAGGGGGGCGGAGCCTATGGAAAAACGCCAGCAACGC
GGCCTTTTTACGGTTCCTGGCCTTTTGCTGGCCTTTTGCTCACATGTTCTTTCCTGCGTTATCCCCTGAT
TCTGTGGATAACCGTATTACCGCCTTTGAGTGAGCTGATACCGCTCGCCGCAGCCGAACGACCGAGCGCA
GCGAGTCAGTGAGCGAGGAAGCGGAAGAGCGCCCAATACGCAAACCGCCTCTCCCCGCGCGTTGGCCGAT
TCATTAATGCAGCTGGCACGACAGGTTTCCCGACTGGAAAGCGGGCAGTGAGCGCAACGCAATTAATGTG
AGTTAGCTCACTCATTAGGCACCCCAGGCTTTACACTTTATGCTTCCGGCTCGTATGTTGTGTGGAATTG
TGAGCGGATAACAATTTCACACAGGAAACAGCTATGACCATGATTACGCCAAGCGCGCAATTAACCCTCA
CTAAAGGGAACAAAAGCTGGAGCTGCAAGCTTAATGTAGTCTTATGCAATACTCTTGTAGTCTTGCAACA
TGGTAACGATGAGTTAGCAACATGCCTTACAAGGAGAGAAAAAGCACCGTGCATGCCGATTGGTGGAAGT
AAGGTGGTACGATCGTGCCTTATTAGGAAGGCAACAGACGGGTCTGACATGGATTGGACGAACCACTGAA
TTGCCGCATTGCAGAGATATTGTATTTAAGTGCCTAGCTCGATACATAAACGGGTCTCTCTGGTTAGACC
AGATCTGAGCCTGGGAGCTCTCTGGCTAACTAGGGAACCCACTGCTTAAGCCTCAATAAAGCTTGCCTTG
AGTGCTTCAAGTAGTGTGTGCCCGTCTGTTGTGTGACTCTGGTAACTAGAGATCCCTCAGACCCTTTTAG
TCAGTGTGGAAAATCTCTAGCAGTGGCGCCCGAACAGGGACTTGAAAGCGAAAGGGAAACCAGAGGAGCT
CTCTCGACGCAGGACTCGGCTTGCTGAAGCGCGCACGGCAAGAGGCGAGGGGCGGCGACTGGTGAGTACG
CCAAAAATTTTGACTAGCGGAGGCTAGAAGGAGAGAGATGGGTGCGAGAGCGTCAGTATTAAGCGGGGGA
GAATTAGATCGCGATGGGAAAAAATTCGGTTAAGGCCAGGGGGAAAGAAAAAATATAAATTAAAACATAT
AGTATGGGCAAGCAGGGAGCTAGAACGATTCGCAGTTAATCCTGGCCTGTTAGAAACATCAGAAGGCTGT
AGACAAATACTGGGACAGCTACAACCATCCCTTCAGACAGGATCAGAAGAACTTAGATCATTATATAATA
CAGTAGCAACCCTCTATTGTGTGCATCAAAGGATAGAGATAAAAGACACCAAGGAAGCTTTAGACAAGAT
AGAGGAAGAGCAAAACAAAAGTAAGACCACCGCACAGCAAGCGGCCGCTGATCTTCAGACCTGGAGGAGG
AGATATGAGGGACAATTGGAGAAGTGAATTATATAAATATAAAGTAGTAAAAATTGAACCATTAGGAGTA
GCACCCACCAAGGCAAAGAGAAGAGTGGTGCAGAGAGAAAAAAGAGCAGTGGGAATAGGAGCTTTGTTCC
TTGGGTTCTTGGGAGCAGCAGGAAGCACTATGGGCGCAGCGTCAATGACGCTGACGGTACAGGCCAGACA
ATTATTGTCTGGTATAGTGCAGCAGCAGAACAATTTGCTGAGGGCTATTGAGGCGCAACAGCATCTGTTG
CAACTCACAGTCTGGGGCATCAAGCAGCTCCAGGCAAGAATCCTGGCTGTGGAAAGATACCTAAAGGATC
AACAGCTCCTGGGGATTTGGGGTTGCTCTGGAAAACTCATTTGCACCACTGCTGTGCCTTGGAATGCTAG
TTGGAGTAATAAATCTCTGGAACAGATTTGGAATCACACGACCTGGATGGAGTGGGACAGAGAAATTAAC
AATTACACAAGCTTAATACACTCCTTAATTGAAGAATCGCAAAACCAGCAAGAAAAGAATGAACAAGAAT
TATTGGAATTAGATAAATGGGCAAGTTTGTGGAATTGGTTTAACATAACAAATTGGCTGTGGTATATAAA
ATTATTCATAATGATAGTAGGAGGCTTGGTAGGTTTAAGAATAGTTTTTGCTGTACTTTCTATAGTGAAT
AGAGTTAGGCAGGGATATTCACCATTATCGTTTCAGACCCACCTCCCAACCCCGAGGGGACCCGACAGGC
CCGAAGGAATAGAAGAAGAAGGTGGAGAGAGAGACAGAGACAGATCCATTCGATTAGTGAACGGATCTCG
ACGGTATCGATCACGAGACTAGCCTCGAGCGGCCGCCCCCTTCACCGAGGGCCTATTTCCCATGATTCCT
TCATATTTGCATATACGATACAAGGCTGTTAGAGAGATAATTGGAATTAATTTGACTGTAAACACAAAGA
TATTAGTACAAAATACGTGACGTAGAAAGTAATAATTTCTTGGGTAGTTTGCAGTTTTAAAATTATGTTT
TAAAATGGACTATCATATGCTTACCGTAACTTGAAAGTATTTCGATTTCTTGGCTTTATATATCTTGTGG
AAAGGACGAAACACCGGGGTGAGCGAGAGGCTGCTGCTCGAGCAGCAGCCTCTCGCTCACC
Features (pLannotate 1.2.2; 25 found; start..end, strand, type, name):
     47..164     +  misc_feature   cPPT/CTS: central polypurine tract and central termination sequence of HIV-1
    213..723     +  promoter       hPGK promoter: human phosphoglycerate kinase 1 promoter
    745..1344    +  CDS            PuroR: puromycin N-acetyltransferase; pac from Streptomyces alboniger; confers resistance to puromycin
   1387..1470    +  CDS            nef (fragment): NEF_HV1Z2 - Experimental evidence at protein level: Swiss-Prot protein existence level 1. Extracellular Nef protein targets CD4(+) T-lymphocytes for apoptosis by interacting with CXCR4 surface receptors. From Human immunodeficiency virus type 1 group M subtype D (isolate Z2/CDC-Z34) (HIV-1).
   1472..1705    +  LTR            3' LTR (ΔU3): self-inactivating 3' long terminal repeat (LTR) from HIV-1
   1777..1898    +  polyA_signal   SV40 poly(A) signal: SV40 polyadenylation signal
   1938..2073    +  rep_origin     SV40 ori: SV40 origin of replication
   2094..2112    -  promoter       T7 promoter: promoter for bacteriophage T7 RNA polymerase
   2120..2275    +  CDS            lacZα (fragment): LacZα fragment of β-galactosidase; lacZ fragment
   2280..2708    +  rep_origin     f1 ori (sequence partly withheld): f1 bacteriophage origin of replication; arrow indicates direction of (+) strand synthesis
   2761..2865    +  promoter       AmpR promoter: bla
   2866..3726    +  CDS            AmpR: β-lactamase; bla; confers resistance to ampicillin, carbenicillin, and related antibiotics
   3897..4485    +  rep_origin     ori: high-copy-number ColE1/pMB1/pBR322/pUC origin of replication
   4668..4760    +  CDS            lacI (fragment): lac repressor; lacI; The lac repressor binds to the lac operator to inhibit transcription in E. coli. This inhibition can be relieved by adding lactose or isopropyl-β-D-thiogalactopyranoside (IPTG).
   4773..4794    +  protein_bind   CAP binding site: CAP binding activates transcription in the presence of cAMP. E. coli catabolite activator protein
   4809..4839    +  promoter       lac promoter: promoter for the E. coli lac operon
   4847..4863    +  protein_bind   lac operator: The lac repressor binds to the lac operator to inhibit transcription in E. coli. This inhibition can be relieved by adding lactose or isopropyl-β-D-thiogalactopyranoside (IPTG). lac repressor encoded by lacI
   4908..4926    +  promoter       T3 promoter: promoter for bacteriophage T3 RNA polymerase
   4954..5180    +  promoter       RSV promoter: Rous sarcoma virus enhancer/promoter
   5181..5361    +  LTR            5' LTR (truncated): truncated 5' long terminal repeat (LTR) from HIV-1
   5408..5533    +  misc_feature   HIV-1 Ψ: packaging signal of human immunodeficiency virus type 1
   5517..5880    +  CDS            HIV-1 gag (fragment): gag protein from human immunodeficiency virus 1; gag
   6026..6259    +  misc_feature   RRE: The Rev response element (RRE) of HIV-1 allows for Rev-dependent mRNA export from the nucleus to the cytoplasm.
   6636..6736    +  CDS            Rev (fragment): human immunodeficiency virus 1 (HIV-1) Rev protein; rev; enhances nuclear export of unspliced and incompletely spliced viral mRNAs
   6786..7026    +  promoter       U6 promoter: RNA polymerase III promoter for human U6 snRNA
