[The description below was written by a language model from this plasmid's Addgene catalogue record and pLannotate feature annotations shown in this document.]
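Description:
pLKO.1 Puro shRNA INPP5E KD1 is a third-generation, self-inactivating lentiviral shRNA vector built on the pLKO.1 backbone and intended to knock down INPP5E, with the target gene recorded as canine (Canis lupus). It is propagated in E. coli as a high-copy plasmid through a ColE1/pUC-type origin with ampicillin resistance (β-lactamase). An f1 origin, an SV40 origin and poly(A) signal, and remnants of lac, T7 and T3 cloning-vector sequence are also present in the backbone.

The viral genome is transcribed in packaging cells from a chimeric RSV promoter fused to a truncated HIV-1 5' LTR, which makes transcription independent of Tat. It is followed by the Ψ packaging signal with an adjoining gag fragment, and by the Rev response element for Rev-dependent nuclear export of the full-length RNA. Downstream, a human U6 RNA polymerase III promoter drives the shRNA. The hairpin sits in the short unannotated stretch between U6 and the cPPT/CTS, across the numbering origin of the circular map, and its sequence is listed as unspecified in the record. The cPPT/CTS element aids nuclear import of the preintegration complex. A human PGK promoter then expresses puromycin N-acetyltransferase, allowing selection of stably transduced cells. The ΔU3 3' LTR inactivates LTR promoter activity after integration.

Because no viral structural or enzymatic genes are intact, particle production requires separate packaging and envelope plasmids. The "KD1" label suggests it is one of several hairpins against the same gene. The associated publication concerns phosphoinositide control of apical identity, consistent with use for stable INPP5E depletion in canine-derived cells, though the record does not name the cell line.
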