Addgene plasmid #162004: pLKO.1 Puro shRNA INPP5E KD1
Purpose: INPP5E shRNA
Depositing lab: David Bryant. Depositing organization: University of Glasgow. Publication: The phospholipid PI(3,4)P2 is an apical identity determinant. Roman-Fernandez A, Roignot J, Sandilands E, Nacke M, Mansour MA, McGarry L, Shanks E, Mostov KE, Bryant DM. Nat Commun. 2018 Nov 28;9(1):5041. doi: 10.1038/s41467-018-07464-8. PubMed 30487552.
Backbone
  Vector backbone: pLKO.1
  Vector type: Lentiviral
  Selectable markers: Puromycin
Growth in bacteria
  Bacterial resistance: Ampicillin, 100 μg/mL
  Growth temperature: 37°C
  Growth strain: NEB Stable
  Copy number: High Copy
Gene/Insert
  Gene/Insert name: INPP5E
  gRNA/shRNA sequence: Unspecified
  Species: Canis Lupus
  Entrez Gene: INPP5E (a.k.a. PMPCA)
  Cloning method: Ligation Independent Cloning
Terms and licenses: Academic/Nonprofit Terms; Industry Terms: Not Available to Industry
How to cite: pLKO.1 Puro shRNA INPP5E KD1 was a gift from David Bryant (Addgene plasmid # 162004 ; http://n2t.net/addgene:162004 ; RRID:Addgene_162004)
