>Addgene plasmid #162004 | pLKO.1 Puro shRNA INPP5E KD1 | depositor partial sequence | sequence record 314227 | INPP5E RNAi Sequence
AAGGTGAGCGAGAGGCTGCTG
